Addgene plasmid #210896: pFBD-BirA_PRPF4:1-522
Purpose: Insect expression of full-length human PRPF4. N-terminal biotin acceptor peptide tag and C-terminal 6X His tag.
Depositing lab: Cheryl Arrowsmith. Depositing organization: University of Toronto. Publication: A Target Class Ligandability Evaluation of WD40 Repeat-Containing Proteins. Ackloo S, Li F, Szewczyk M, Seitova A, Loppnau P, Zeng H, Xu J, Ahmad S, Arnautova YA, Baghaie AJ, Beldar S, Bolotokova A, Centrella PA, Chau I, Clark MA, Cuozzo JW, Dehghani-Tafti S, Disch JS, Dong A, Dumas A, Feng JA, Ghiabi P, Gibson E, Gilmer J, Goldman B, Green SR, Guie MA, Guilinger JP, Harms N, Herasymenko O, Houliston S, Hutchinson A, Kearnes S, Keefe AD, Kimani SW, Kramer T, Kutera M, Kwak HA, Lento C, Li Y, Liu J, Loup J, Machado RAC, Mulhern CJ, Perveen S, Righetto GL, Riley P, Shrestha S, Sigel EA, Silva M, Sintchak MD, Slakman BL, Taylor RD, Thompson J, Torng W, Underkoffler C, von Rechenberg M, Walsh RT, Watson I, Wilson DJ, Wolf E, Yadav M, Yazdi AK, Zhang J, Zhang Y, Santhakumar V, Edwards AM, Barsyte-Lovejoy D, Schapira M, Brown PJ, Halabelian L, Arrowsmith CH. J Med Chem. 2025 Jan 23;68(2):1092-1112. doi: 10.1021/acs.jmedchem.4c02010. Epub 2024 Nov 4. PubMed 39495097.
Backbone
  Vector backbone: pFBD-BirA
  Backbone manufacturer: pFastBac Dual Modified
  Vector type: Insect Expression
  Selectable markers: Gentamicin
Growth in bacteria
  Bacterial resistance: Ampicillin, 100 μg/mL
  Growth temperature: 37°C
  Growth strain: DH5alpha
  Copy number: High Copy
Gene/Insert
  Gene/Insert name: PRPF4:M1-E522
  Species: H. sapiens (human)
  Insert size (bp): 1566
  Mutation: wild type
  Entrez Gene: PRPF4 (a.k.a. HPRP4, HPRP4P, PRP4, Prp4p, RP70, SNRNP60)
  Promoter: Polyhedrin
  Tag / fusion protein: MSGLNDIFEAQKIEWHEGSAGGSG (N terminal on insert); GGSGHHHHHH (C terminal on insert)
  Cloning method: Ligation Independent Cloning
  Sequencing primers: 5′ tattccggattattcataccg; 3′ ctctacaaatgtggtatggc
Resource information
  A portion of this plasmid was derived from a plasmid made by: Mammalian Gene Collection (BC001588)
Terms and licenses: Academic/Nonprofit Terms; Industry Terms: Not Available to Industry
Depositor comments: 5' Cloning Site: Kpn1 (destroyed), 3' Cloning Site: AatII (destroyed).
How to cite: pFBD-BirA_PRPF4:1-522 was a gift from Cheryl Arrowsmith (Addgene plasmid # 210896 ; http://n2t.net/addgene:210896 ; RRID:Addgene_210896)
