[The description below was written by a language model from this plasmid's Addgene catalogue record and pLannotate feature annotations shown in this document.]
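Description:
pFBD-BirA_PRPF4:1-522 is a baculovirus transfer (donor) plasmid for insect-cell expression of full-length, wild-type human PRPF4 (residues M1–E522, a 1,566 bp insert derived from a Mammalian Gene Collection clone). The backbone, pFBD-BirA, is a modified pFastBac Dual. In E. coli it replicates from a high-copy ColE1/pUC-type origin, is selected with ampicillin through the bla gene, and also carries an f1 origin. The expression region lies between the Tn7R and Tn7L ends of a mini-Tn7 element together with a gentamicin acetyltransferase gene. This allows the whole cassette to be transposed into a baculovirus bacmid, with gentamicin resistance marking the transposed segment, to generate recombinant virus.

Between the Tn7 arms, two divergent late baculovirus promoters drive separate transcription units. The polyhedrin promoter controls PRPF4, which was inserted by ligation-independent cloning (the KpnI and AatII sites used were destroyed) and is terminated by an SV40 polyadenylation signal. The protein is fused at its N terminus to a biotin acceptor peptide and at its C terminus to a short linker followed by a 6xHis tag. On the opposite strand, the p10 promoter drives E. coli birA, the biotin ligase, followed by an HSV TK polyadenylation signal. Co-expressing BirA from the same virus allows site-specific biotinylation of the acceptor peptide on PRPF4 inside the insect cell, while the His tag supports metal-affinity purification. PRPF4 is a component of the U4/U6-U5 tri-snRNP involved in pre-mRNA splicing. The plasmid was deposited with a study evaluating the ligandability of WD40 repeat proteins, which fits a use in producing purified, biotinylated protein, though the record does not name specific assays.
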