Features (pLannotate 1.2.2; 18 found; start..end, strand, type, name):
      2..456     +  rep_origin     f1 ori (sequence partly withheld): f1 bacteriophage origin of replication; arrow indicates direction of (+) strand synthesis
    482..586     +  promoter       AmpR promoter: bla
    587..1447    +  CDS            AmpR: β-lactamase; bla; confers resistance to ampicillin, carbenicillin, and related antibiotics
   1618..2206    +  rep_origin     ori: high-copy-number ColE1/pMB1/pBR322/pUC origin of replication
   2392..2443    -  misc_feature   bom (fragment): basis of mobility region from pBR322
   2511..2735    -  mobile_element Tn7R: mini-Tn7 element (right end of the Tn7 transposon) Tn7
   2802..3335    -  CDS            GmR: gentamycin acetyltransferase; aacC1; confers resistance to gentamycin
   3505..3533    -  promoter       Pc promoter: intI1 (promoter lies within the coding sequence); class 1 integron promoter
   3511..3870    -  CDS            YPR2_ECOLX (fragment): Protein predicted: Swiss-Prot protein existence level 4. From Escherichia coli.
   4041..4089    -  polyA_signal   HSV TK poly(A) signal: herpes simplex virus thymidine kinase polyadenylation signal (Cole and Stacy, 1985)
   4163..5125    -  CDS            birA: BIRA_ECOLI - Also known as bioR, dhbB. Experimental evidence at protein level: Swiss-Prot protein existence level 1. Acts both as a biotin--[acetyl-CoA-carboxylase] ligase and a biotin-operon repressor. In the presence of ATP, BirA activates biotin to form the BirA-biotinyl-5'-adenylate (BirA-bio-5'-AMP or holoBirA) complex. HoloBirA can either transfer the biotinyl moiety to the biotin carboxyl carrier protein (BCCP) subunit of acetyl-CoA carboxylase, or bind to the biotin operator site and inhibit transcription of the operon. From Escherichia coli (strain K12).
   5162..5271    -  promoter       p10 promoter: baculovirus promoter for expression in insect cells
   5295..5386    +  promoter       polyhedrin promoter: polh from Autographa californica; promoter for the baculovirus polyhedrin gene
   5503..7068    +  CDS            PRPF4: PRP4_HUMAN - Also known as PRP4. Experimental evidence at protein level: Swiss-Prot protein existence level 1. Plays role in pre-mRNA splicing as component of the U4/U6-U5 tri-snRNP complex that is involved in spliceosome assembly, and as component of the precatalytic spliceosome (spliceosome B complex). From Homo sapiens (Human).
   7127..7210    +  CDS            large T antigen (fragment): large T antigen from SV40 (simian virus 40)
   7233..7367    +  polyA_signal   SV40 poly(A) signal: SV40 polyadenylation signal
   7396..7561    -  mobile_element Tn7L: mini-Tn7 element (left end of the Tn7 transposon) Tn7
   7724..7740    +  CDS            lacZα (fragment): LacZα fragment of β-galactosidase; lacZ fragment
>Addgene plasmid #210896 | pFBD-BirA_PRPF4:1-522 | addgene full sequence | sequence record 424523 | Addgene NGS Result
G
[124 nt withheld, positions 2-125]
C
[91 nt withheld, positions 127-217]
A
[49 nt withheld, positions 219-267]
CCTTTGACGTTGGAGTCCACGTTCTT
[37 nt withheld, positions 294-330]
ACCCTATCTCGGTCTATTCTTTTGATTTATAAGGGATTTTGCCGATTTCGGCCTATTGGTTAAAAAATGA
GCTGATTTAACAAAAATTTAACGCGAATTTTAACAAAATATTAACGCTTACAATTTAGGTGGCACTTTTC
GGGGAAATGTGCGCGGAACCCCTATTTGTTTATTTTTCTAAATACATTCAAATATGTATCCGCTCATGAG
ACAATAACCCTGATAAATGCTTCAATAATATTGAAAAAGGAAGAGTATGAGTATTCAACATTTCCGTGTC
GCCCTTATTCCCTTTTTTGCGGCATTTTGCCTTCCTGTTTTTGCTCACCCAGAAACGCTGGTGAAAGTAA
AAGATGCTGAAGATCAGTTGGGTGCACGAGTGGGTTACATCGAACTGGATCTCAACAGCGGTAAGATCCT
TGAGAGTTTTCGCCCCGAAGAACGTTTTCCAATGATGAGCACTTTTAAAGTTCTGCTATGTGGCGCGGTA
TTATCCCGTATTGACGCCGGGCAAGAGCAACTCGGTCGCCGCATACACTATTCTCAGAATGACTTGGTTG
AGTACTCACCAGTCACAGAAAAGCATCTTACGGATGGCATGACAGTAAGAGAATTATGCAGTGCTGCCAT
AACCATGAGTGATAACACTGCGGCCAACTTACTTCTGACAACGATCGGAGGACCGAAGGAGCTAACCGCT
TTTTTGCACAACATGGGGGATCATGTAACTCGCCTTGATCGTTGGGAACCGGAGCTGAATGAAGCCATAC
CAAACGACGAGCGTGACACCACGATGCCTGTAGCAATGGCAACAACGTTGCGCAAACTATTAACTGGCGA
ACTACTTACTCTAGCTTCCCGGCAACAATTAATAGACTGGATGGAGGCGGATAAAGTTGCAGGACCACTT
CTGCGCTCGGCCCTTCCGGCTGGCTGGTTTATTGCTGATAAATCTGGAGCCGGTGAGCGTGGGTCTCGCG
GTATCATTGCAGCACTGGGGCCAGATGGTAAGCCCTCCCGTATCGTAGTTATCTACACGACGGGGAGTCA
GGCAACTATGGATGAACGAAATAGACAGATCGCTGAGATAGGTGCCTCACTGATTAAGCATTGGTAACTG
TCAGACCAAGTTTACTCATATATACTTTAGATTGATTTAAAACTTCATTTTTAATTTAAAAGGATCTAGG
TGAAGATCCTTTTTGATAATCTCATGACCAAAATCCCTTAACGTGAGTTTTCGTTCCACTGAGCGTCAGA
CCCCGTAGAAAAGATCAAAGGATCTTCTTGAGATCCTTTTTTTCTGCGCGTAATCTGCTGCTTGCAAACA
AAAAAACCACCGCTACCAGCGGTGGTTTGTTTGCCGGATCAAGAGCTACCAACTCTTTTTCCGAAGGTAA
CTGGCTTCAGCAGAGCGCAGATACCAAATACTGTTCTTCTAGTGTAGCCGTAGTTAGGCCACCACTTCAA
GAACTCTGTAGCACCGCCTACATACCTCGCTCTGCTAATCCTGTTACCAGTGGCTGCTGCCAGTGGCGAT
AAGTCGTGTCTTACCGGGTTGGACTCAAGACGATAGTTACCGGATAAGGCGCAGCGGTCGGGCTGAACGG
GGGGTTCGTGCACACAGCCCAGCTTGGAGCGAACGACCTACACCGAACTGAGATACCTACAGCGTGAGCT
ATGAGAAAGCGCCACGCTTCCCGAAGGGAGAAAGGCGGACAGGTATCCGGTAAGCGGCAGGGTCGGAACA
GGAGAGCGCACGAGGGAGCTTCCAGGGGGAAACGCCTGGTATCTTTATAGTCCTGTCGGGTTTCGCCACC
TCTGACTTGAGCGTCGATTTTTGTGATGCTCGTCAGGGGGGCGGAGCCTATGGAAAAACGCCAGCAACGC
GGCCTTTTTACGGTTCCTGGCCTTTTGCTGGCCTTTTGCTCACATGTTCTTTCCTGCGTTATCCCCTGAT
TCTGTGGATAACCGTATTACCGCCTTTGAGTGAGCTGATACCGCTCGCCGCAGCCGAACGACCGAGCGCA
GCGAGTCAGTGAGCGAGGAAGCGGAAGAGCGCCTGATGCGGTATTTTCTCCTTACGCATCTGTGCGGTAT
TTCACACCGCATAGACCAGCCGCGTAACCTGGCAAAATCGGTTACGGTTGAGTAATAAATGGATGCCCTG
CGTAAGCGGGTGTGGGCGGACAATAAAGTCTTAAACTGAACAAAATAGATCTAAACTATGACAATAAAGT
CTTAAACTAGACAGAATAGTTGTAAACTGAAATCAGTCCAGTTATGCTGTGAAAAAGCATACTGGACTTT
TGTTATGGCTAAAGCAAACTCTTCATTTTCTGAAGTGCAAATTGCCCGTCGTATTAAAGAGGGGCGTGGC
CAAGGGCATGGTAAAGACTATATTCGCGGCGTTGTGACAATTTACCGAACAACTCCGCGGCCGGGAAGCC
GATCTCGGCTTGAACGAATTGTTAGGTGGCGGTACTTGGGTCGATATCAAAGTGCATCACTTCTTCCCGT
ATGCCCAACTTTGTATAGAGAGCCACTGCGGGATCGTCACCGTAATCTGCTTGCACGTAGATCACATAAG
CACCAAGCGCGTTGGCCTCATGCTTGAGGAGATTGATGAGCGCGGTGGCAATGCCCTGCCTCCGGTGCTC
GCCGGAGACTGCGAGATCATAGATATAGATCTCACTACGCGGCTGCTCAAACTTGGGCAGAACGTAAGCC
GCGAGAGCGCCAACAACCGCTTCTTGGTCGAAGGCAGCAAGCGCGATGAATGTCTTACTACGGAGCAAGT
TCCCGAGGTAATCGGAGTCCGGCTGATGTTGGGAGTAGGTGGCTACGTCTCCGAACTCACGACCGAAAAG
ATCAAGAGCAGCCCGCATGGATTTGACTTGGTCAGGGCCGAGCCTACATGTGCGAATGATGCCCATACTT
GAGCCACCTAACTTTGTTTTAGGGCGACTGCCCTGCTGCGTAACATCGTTGCTGCTCCATAACATCAAAC
ATCGACCCACGGCGTAACGCGCTTGCTGCTTGGATGCCCGAGGCATAGACTGTACAAAAAAACAGTCATA
ACAAGCCATGAAAACCGCCACTGCGCCGTTACCACCGCTGCGTTCGGTCAAGGTTCTGGACCAGTTGCGT
GAGCGCATACGCTACTTGCATTACAGTTTACGAACCGAACAGGCTTATGTCAACTGGGTTCGTGCCTTCA
TCCGTTTCCACGGTGTGCGTCACCCGGCAACCTTGGGCAGCAGCGAAGTCGAGGCATTTCTGTCCTGGCT
GGCGAACGAGCGCAAGGTTTCGGTCTCCACGCATCGTCAGGCATTGGCGGCCTTGCTGTTCTTCTACGGC
AAGGTGCTGTGCACGGATCTGCCCTTGCTTCAGGAGATCGGTAGACCTCGGCCGTCGCGGCGCTTGCCGG
TGGTGCTGACCCCGGATGAAGTGGTTCGCATCCTCGGTTTTCTGGAAGGCGAGCATCGTTTGTTCGCCCA
GGACTCTAGCTATAGTTCTAGTGGTTGGCTACGTACCCGTAGTGGCTATGGCAGGGCTTGCCGCCCCGAC
GTTGGCTGCGAGCCCTGGGCCTTCACCCGAACTTGGGGGTTGGGGTGGGGAAAAGGAAGAAACGCGGGCG
TATTGGTCCCAATGGGGTCTCGGTGGGGTATCGACAGAGTGCCAGCCCTGGGACCGAACCCCGCGTTTAT
GAACAAACGACCCAACACCCGTGCGTTTTATTCTGTCTTTTTATTGCCGTCATAGCGCGGGTTCCTTCCG
GTATTGTCTCCTTCCGTGTTTCAGTTAGCCTCCCCCATCTCCCGGTACTTCATTTTTCTGCACTACGCAG
GGATATTTCACCGCCCATCCAGGGTTTTATTATTCCATCCTGCTCAAGTAATAAAGCCCCCTGTTTGTCT
ATTCCGCGTGAAATGCCAAATATTTCTTTATCACCAATGATAAGTTTCACTGGGCGATTAATAAAATTAT
CCAGCTTTTCCCAGCGCGACAGATAAGGTGCCAATCCTTCTTGTTCGAAGAGTTCCAACGCAGCACGTAA
TTCACGTATTAGCATGGCCGCCAACGTATTACGATCGAGATTGATCCCCGCTTCCTGCAGCGTGATCCAC
CCCTGATTAACGACACTCTCTTCAACACGGCGCATTGCCATGTTGATCCCGGCTCCAATGACTATTTGCG
CCGCATCGCCAGTTTTGCCAGTCAGCTCCACCAGAATGCCTGCCAGCTTGCGATCCTGCAGATAGAGGTC
ATTAGGCCATTTAACACGAACTTTATCTGCACCCAGCTTGCGTAATACTTCCGCCATCACGATACCGATA
ACCAGACTTAAACCAATCGCCGCCGCCGGGCCTTGTTCCAGACGCCAGAACATCGACAAATATAAGTTTG
CGCCAAAAGGCGAAAACCATTTCCGACCCCGGCGACCACGGCCAGCCTGCTGGTATTCTGCAATGCAAGC
ATCGCCCGATTTAAGCTCTCCGATACGATCAAGAAGGTACTGATTCGTGGAGTCAATCACTGGCAGCACG
GCTACACTACCGCCATCCAGCTGACCCAATATCTGTTTAGCATTAAGTAACTGGATAGGCTCAGGCAGGC
TGTATCCTTTACCCGGAACGGTAAAGACATCAACGCCCCAGTCACGCAGTGTCTGAATGTGTTTATTAAT
AGCCGCCCGGCTCATTCCCAGCGTTTCACCCAACTGCTCGCCAGAGTGAAATTCACCGTTCGCTAACAGG
GCAATCAATTTCAGTGGCACGGTGTTATCCTTCATGGCTCGAGATCCCGGGTGATCAAGTCTTCGTCGAG
TGATTGTAAATAAAATGTAATTTACAGTATAGTATTTTAATTAATATACAAATGATTTGATAATAATTCT
TATTTAACTATAATATATTGTGTTGGGTTGAATTAAAGGTCCGTATACTCCGGAATATTAATAGATCATG
GAGATAATTAAAATGATAACCATCTCGCAAATAAATAAGTATTTTACTGTTTTCGTAACAGTTTTGTAAT
AAAAAAACCTATAAATATTCCGGATTATTCATACCGTCCCACCATCGGGCGCGGATCCCGATGAGCGGCC
TGAACGATATTTTTGAAGCGCAGAAAATTGAATGGCATGAAGGCAGCGCTGGAGGTTCAGGTATGGCTTC
CTCGCGAGCCTCTTCCACGCAGGCAACCAAAACTAAAGCACCCGACGACTTAGTTGCTCCGGTCGTGAAG
AAACCACACATCTATTATGGAAGTTTGGAAGAGAAGGAGAGGGAGCGTCTGGCCAAAGGAGAGTCTGGGA
TTTTGGGGAAAGACGGACTTAAAGCAGGGATCGAAGCTGGAAATATTAATATAACCTCTGGAGAAGTGTT
TGAAATTGAAGAGCATATCAGCGAGCGACAGGCAGAAGTATTGGCTGAGTTTGAGAGAAGGAAGCGAGCC
CGGCAGATCAATGTTTCCACAGATGACTCAGAGGTCAAAGCTTGCCTTAGAGCCTTGGGGGAACCCATCA
CACTTTTTGGAGAGGGTCCTGCTGAAAGAAGAGAAAGGTTAAGAAATATCCTCTCAGTTGTCGGTACTGA
TGCCTTGAAAAAGACCAAAAAGGATGATGAGAAGTCTAAAAAGTCCAAAGAAGAGTATCAGCAAACCTGG
TATCATGAAGGACCAAATAGCTTGAAGGTGGCAAGACTATGGATTGCTAATTATTCGTTGCCCAGGGCAA
TGAAACGCTTGGAAGAGGCCCGACTCCATAAGGAGATTCCTGAGACAACAAGGACCTCCCAGATGCAAGA
GCTGCACAAGTCTCTCCGGTCTTTGAATAATTTTTGCAGTCAGATTGGGGATGATCGGCCTATCTCCTAC
TGTCACTTTAGTCCCAATTCCAAGATGCTGGCCACAGCTTGTTGGAGTGGGCTTTGCAAGCTCTGGTCTG
TTCCTGATTGCAACCTCCTTCACACTCTTCGAGGGCATAACACAAATGTAGGAGCAATTGTATTCCATCC
CAAATCCACTGTCTCCTTGGACCCAAAAGATGTCAACCTGGCCTCTTGTGCGGCTGATGGCTCTGTGAAG
CTTTGGAGTCTCGACAGTGATGAACCAGTGGCAGATATTGAAGGCCATACAGTGCGTGTGGCGCGGGTAA
TGTGGCATCCTTCAGGACGTTTCCTGGGCACCACCTGCTATGACCGTTCATGGCGCTTATGGGATTTGGA
GGCTCAAGAGGAGATCCTGCATCAGGAAGGCCATAGCATGGGTGTGTATGACATTGCCTTCCATCAAGAT
GGCTCTTTGGCTGGCACTGGGGGACTGGATGCATTTGGTCGAGTTTGGGACCTACGCACAGGACGTTGTA
TCATGTTCTTAGAAGGCCACCTGAAAGAAATCTATGGAATAAATTTCTCCCCCAATGGCTATCACATTGC
AACCGGCAGTGGTGACAACACCTGCAAAGTGTGGGACCTCCGACAGCGGCGTTGCGTCTACACCATCCCT
GCTCATCAGAACTTAGTGACTGGTGTCAAGTTTGAGCCTATCCATGGGAACTTCTTGCTTACTGGTGCCT
ATGATAACACAGCCAAGATCTGGACGCACCCAGGCTGGTCCCCGCTGAAGACTCTGGCTGGCCACGAAGG
CAAAGTGATGGGCCTAGATATTTCTTCCGATGGGCAGCTCATAGCCACTTGCTCATATGACAGGACCTTC
AAGCTGTGGATGGCTGAAGGCGGAAGTGGACATCACCACCATCATCACTGATGAAGCTTGTCGAGAAGTA
CTAGAGGATCATAATCAGCCATACCACATTTGTAGAGGTTTTACTTGCTTTAAAAAACCTCCCACACCTC
CCCCTGAACCTGAAACATAAAATGAATGCAATTGTTGTTGTTAACTTGTTTATTGCAGCTTATAATGGTT
ACAAATAAAGCAATAGCATCACAAATTTCACAAATAAAGCATTTTTTTCACTGCATTCTAGTTGTGGTTT
GTCCAAACTCATCAATGTATCTTATCATGTCTGGATCTGATCACTGCTTGAGCCTAGGAGATCCGAACCA
GATAAGTGAAATCTAGTTCCAAACTATTTTGTCATTTTTAATTTTCGTATTAGCTTACGACGCTACACCC
AGTTCCCATCTATTTTGTCACTCTTCCCTAAATAATCCTTAAAAACTCCATTTCCACCCCTCCCAGTTCC
CAACTATTTTGTCCGCCCACAGCGGGGCATTTTTCTTCCTGTTATGTTTTTAATCAAACATCCTGCCAAC
TCCATGTGACAAACCGTCATCTTCGGCTACTTTTTCTCTGTCACAGAATGAAAATTTTTCTGTCATCTCT
TCGTTATTAATGTTTGTAATTGACTGAATATCAACGCTTATTTGCAGCCTGAATGGCGAATGG
